>Addgene plasmid #171525 | pGTPA | addgene full sequence | sequence record 340942 | Addgene NGS Result
TTGACAGCTAGCTCAGTCCTAGGTATAATACTAGTATATTAATAGCGCCGCAATTCATGCTGCTTGCAGC
CTCTGAATTTTGTTAAATGAGGGTTAGTTTGACTGTATAAATACAGTCTTGCTTTCTGACCCTGGTAGCT
GCTCACCCTGATGCTGCTGTCAATAGACAGGATAGGTGCGCTCCCAGCAATAAGGGCGCGGATGTACTGC
TGTAGTGGCTACTGAATCACCCCCGATCAAGGGGGAACCCTCCAAAAGGTGGGTTGAAAGAGACCATTGG
TCTCATTTTTTTAGCCGTGATAGTTTGCGACAGATATCGAATTCCTGCAGCCCGGGGGATCCACTAGTTG
TACAGTGACTAATTATATGTCGTTGTGACAAATTATTGTCATCAGTAAAATCCTTATACAGTATAGATTA
TAGCGCTTTGGCAGTTTTAGCATAACCTCTTTGCAGTGACAAAATAGATGTCGTTGTCCGTGATTGTGAC
AAATTAGCTGTCGCTTTGCAAGATAGGAAAAAGCTTTTGTGTATTTTCATAATGACAAATTGACTGTCGC
CTCGAGCCAAGCTCGGCGCGCCATTGGGATGAGCTCCACCGCGGTGGCGGCCGCTCTAGATCAGTAACTA
TTAAACTTAGGGGTGGGTTGAAAGCAAGTCCTTTTATCCGCTTGTTTTAATTGCTTTGTATAATAATTGC
AGAGCATATTATATTGATGACATTTAATTTGTCATCAATTAATTAAGCAACGCTGATGGGTCACGACGAC
AATTAAATAGTCACAATGACATTAATCTGTCACCGACGACAGATAATTTGTCACTGTACAAAGCTTGAGT
ATTCTATAGTGTCACCTAAATAGCTTGGCGTAATCATGGTCATAGCTGTTTCCTGTGTGAAATTGTTATC
CGCTCACAATTCCACACAACATACGAGCCGGAAGCATAAAGTGTAAAGCCTGGGGTGCCTAATGAGTGAG
CTAACTCACATTAATTGCGTTGCGCTCACTGCCCGCTTTCCAGTCGGGAAACCTGTCGTGCCAGAATTCT
TGAAGACGAAAGGGCCTCGTGATACGCCTATTTTTATAGGTTAATGTCATGATAATAATGGTTTCTTAGA
CGTCAGGTGGCACTTTTCGGGGAAATGTGCGCGGAACCCCTATTTGTTTATTTTTCTAAATACATTCAAA
TATGTATCCGCTCATGAGACAATAACCCTGATAAATGCTTCAATAATATTGAAAAAGGAAGAGTATGAGT
ATTCAACATTTCCGTGTCGCCCTTATTCCCTTTTTTGCGGCATTTTGCCTTCCTGTTTTTGCTCACCCAG
AAACGCTGGTGAAAGTAAAAGATGCTGAAGATCAGTTGGGTGCACGAGTGGGTTACATCGAACTGGATCT
CAACAGCGGTAAGATCCTTGAGAGTTTTCGCCCCGAAGAACGTTTTCCAATGATGAGCACTTTTAAAGTT
CTGCTATGTGGCGCGGTATTATCCCGTGTTGACGCCGGGCAAGAGCAACTCGGTCGCCGCATACACTATT
CTCAGAATGACTTGGTTGAGTACTCACCAGTCACAGAAAAGCATCTTACGGATGGCATGACAGTAAGAGA
ATTATGCAGTGCTGCCATAACCATGAGTGATAACACTGCGGCCAACTTACTTCTGACAACGATCGGAGGA
CCGAAGGAGCTAACCGCTTTTTTGCACAACATGGGGGATCATGTAACTCGCCTTGATCGTTGGGAACCGG
AGCTGAATGAAGCCATACCAAACGACGAGCGTGACACCACGATGCCTGCAGCAATGGCAACAACGTTGCG
CAAACTATTAACTGGCGAACTACTTACTCTAGCTTCCCGGCAACAATTAATAGACTGGATGGAGGCGGAT
AAAGTTGCAGGACCACTTCTGCGCTCGGCCCTTCCGGCTGGCTGGTTTATTGCTGATAAATCTGGAGCCG
GTGAGCGTGGATCTCGCGGTATCATTGCAGCACTGGGGCCAGATGGTAAGCCCTCCCGTATCGTAGTTAT
CTACACGACGGGGAGTCAGGCAACTATGGATGAACGAAATAGACAGATCGCTGAGATAGGTGCCTCACTG
ATTAAGCATTGGTAACTGTCAGACCAAGTTTACTCATATATACTTTAGATTGATTTAAAACTTCATTTTT
AATTTAAAAGGATCTAGGTGAAGATCCTTTTTGATAATCTCATGACCAAAATCCCTTAACGTGAGTTTTC
GTTCCACTGAGCGTCAGACCCCAATTACACGCCACTGGCTGTGCTTGCTGGGGTGACGGTGGCAACGGTG
GCGGCCTTGCTGGGCTATCGCGTTGGAAAGAAACGAGGGAAAGGGGACTGATAAACCGGTCTTAGCCCCT
CCCCTTGGTGTCCAACCGCTCTGTAGGCCTCTCAGGCGCCGCTGGTGCCGCTGGTTGGACGCCAAGGGTG
AATCCGCCTCGATACCCTGATTACTCGCTTCCTGCGCCCTCTCAGGCGGCGATAGGGGACTGGTAAAACG
GGGATTGCCCAGACGCCTCCCCCGCCCCTTCAGGGGCACAAATGCGGCCCCAACGGGGCCACGTAGTGGT
GCGTTTTTTGCGTTTCCACCCTTTTCTTCCTTTTCCCTTTTAAACCTTTTAGGACGTCTACAGGCCACGT
AATCCGTGGCCTGTAGAGTTTAAAAAGGGACGGATTTGTTGCCATTAAGGGACGGATTTGTTGTTAAGAA
GGGACGGATTTGTTGTTGTAAAGGGACGGATTTGTTGTATTGTGGGACGCAGATACAGTGTCCCCTTATA
CACAAGGAATGTCGAACGTGGCCTCACCCCCAATGGTTTACAAAAGCAATGCCCTGGTCGAGGCCGCGTA
TCGCCTCAGTGTTCAGGAACAGCGGATCGTTCTGGCCTGTATTAGCCAGGTGAAGAGGAGCGAGCCTGTC
ACCGATGAAGTGATGTATTCAGTGACGGCGGAGGACATAGCGACGATGGCGGGTGTCCCTATCGAATCTT
CCTACAACCAGCTCAAAGAAGCGGCCCTGCGCCTGAAACGGCGGGAAGTCCGGTTAACCCAAGAGCCCAA
TGGCAAGGGGAAAAGACCGAGTGTGATGATTACCGGCTGGGTGCAAACAATCATCTACCGGGAGGGTGAG
GGCCGTGTAGAACTCAGGTTCACCAAAGACATGCTGCCGTACCTGACGGAACTCACCAAACAGTTCACCA
AATACGCCTTGGCTGACGTGGCCAAGATGGACAGCACCCACGCGATCAGGCTTTACGAGCTGCTCATGCA
ATGGGACAGCATCGGCCAGCGCGAAATAGAAATTGACCAGCTGCGAAAGTGGTTTCAACTGGAAGGCCGG
TATCCCTCGATCAAGGACTTCAAGTTGCGAGTGCTTGATCCAGCCGTGACGCAGATCAACGAGCACAGCC
CGCTACAGGTGGAGTGGGCGCAGCGAAAGACCGGGCGCAAGGTCACACATCTGTTGTTCAGTTTTGGACC
GAAGAAGCCCGCCAAGGCGGTGGGTAAGGCCCCAGCGAAGCGCAAGGCCGGGAAGATTTCAGATGCTGAG
ATCGCGAAACAGGCTCGCCCTGGTGAGACATGGGAAGCGGCCCGCGCTCGACTAACCCAGATGCCGCTTG
CGCAAACTATTAACTGGCGAACTACTTACTCTAGCTTCCCGGCAACAATTAATAGACTGGATGGAGGCGG
ATAAAGTTGCAGGACCACTTCTGCGCTCGGCCCTTCCGGCTGGCTGGTTTATTGCTGATAAATCTGGAGC
CGGTGAGCGTGGGTCTCGCGGTATCATTGCAGCACTGGGGCCAGATGGTAAGCCCTCCCGTATCGTAGTT
ATCTACACGACGGGGAGTCAGGCAACTATGGATGAACGAAATAGACAGATCGCTGAGATAGGTGCCTCAC
TGATTAAGCATTGGTAACTGTCAGACCAAGTTTACTCATATATACTTTAGATTGATTTAAAACTTCATTT
TTAATTTAAAAGGATCTAGGTGAAGATCCTTTTTGATAATCTCATGACCAAAATCCCTTAACGTGAGTTT
TCGTTCCACTGAGCGTCAGACCCCGTAGAAAAGATCAAAGGATCTTCTTGAGATCCTTTTTTTCTGCGCG
TAATCTGCTGCTTGCAAACAAAAAAACCACCGCTACCAGCGGTGGTTTGTTTGCCGGATCAAGAGCTACC
AACTCTTTTTCCGAAGGTAACTGGCTTCAGCAGAGCGCAGATACCAAATACTGTCCTTCTAGTGTAGCCG
TAGTTAGGCCACCACTTCAAGAACTCTGTAGCACCGCCTACATACCTCGCTCTGCTAATCCTGTTACCAG
TGGCTGCTGCCAGTGGCGATAAGTCGTGTCTTACCGGGTTGGACTCAAGACGATAGTTACCGGATAAGGC
GCAGCGGTCGGGCTGAACGGGGGGTTCGTGCACACAGCCCAGCTTGGAGCGAACGACCTACACCGAACTG
AGATACCTACAGCGTGAGCTATGAGAAAGCGCCACGCTTCCCGAAGGGAGAAAGGCGGACAGGTATCCGG
TAAGCGGCAGGGTCGGAACAGGAGAGCGCACGAGGGAGCTTCCAGGGGGAAACGCCTGGTATCTTTATAG
TCCTGTCGGGTTTCGCCACCTCTGACTTGAGCGTCGATTTTTGTGATGCTCGTCAGGGGGGCGGAGCCTA
TGGAAAAACGCCAGCAACGCGGCCTTTTTACGGTTCCTGGCCTTTTGCTGGCCTTTTGCTCACATGTTCT
TTCCTGCGTTATCCCCTGATTCTGTGGATAACCGTATTACCGCCTTTGAGTGAGCTGATACCGCTCGCCG
CAGCCGAACGACCGAGCGCAGCGAGTCAGTGAGCGAGGAAGCGGAAGAGCGCCTGATGCGGTATTTTCTC
CTTACGCATCTGTGCGGTATTTCACACCGCACAGATGCGTAAGGAGAAAATACCGCATCAGGAAATTGTA
AGCGTTAATATTTTGTTAAAATTCGCGTTAAATTTTTGTTAAATCAGCTCATTTTTTAACCAATAGGCCG
AAATCGGCAAAATCCCTTATAAATCAAAAGAATAGACCGAGATAGGGT
[37 nt withheld, positions 5089-5125]
AAAGAACGTGGACTCCAACGTCAAAGG
[49 nt withheld, positions 5153-5201]
T
[91 nt withheld, positions 5203-5293]
G
[124 nt withheld, positions 5295-5418]
CCATTCGCCATTCAGGCTGCGCAACTGTTGGGAAGGGCGATCGGTGCGGGCCTCTTCGCTATTACGCCAG
CTGGCGAAAGGGGGATGTGCTGCAAGGCGATTAAGTTGGGTAACGCCAGGGTTTTCCCAGTCACGACGTT
GTAAAACGACGGCCAGTGAATTGTAATACGACTCACTATAGGGCGAATTCGAGCTCGGTACCCGGGGATC
CCGGCATCAGAGCAGATTGTACTGAGAGTGCACCATAATCGGCATTTTCTTTTGCGTTTTTATTTGTTAA
CTGTTAATTGTCCTTGTTCAAGGATGCTGTCTTTGACAACAGATGTTTTCTTGCCTTTGATGTTCAGCAG
GAAGCTAGGCGCAAACGTTGATTGTTTGTCTGCGTAGAATCCTCTGTTTGTCATATAGCTTGTAATCACG
ACATTGTTTCCTTTCGCTTGAGGTACAGCGAAGTGTGAGTAAGTAAAGGTTACATCGTTAGGATCAAGAT
CCATTTTTAACACAAGGCCAGTTTTGTTCAGCGGCTTGTATGGGCCAGTTAAAGAATTAGAAACATAACC
AAGCATGTAAATATCGTTAGACGTAATGCCGTCAATCGTCATTTTTGATCCGCGGGAGTCAGTGAACAGA
TACCATTTGCCGTTCATTTTAAAGACGTTCGCGCGTTCAATTTCATCTGTTACTGTGTTAGATGCAATCA
GCGGTTTCATCACTTTTTTCAGTGTGTAATCATCGTTTAGCTCAATCATACCGAGAGCGCCGTTTGCTAA
CTCAGCCGTGCGTTTTTTATCGCTTTGCAGAAGTTTTTGACTTTCTTGACGGAAGAATGATGTGCTTTTG
CCATAGTATGCTTTGTTAAATAAAGATTCTTCGCCTTGGTAGCCATCTTCAGTTCCAGTGTTTGCTTCAA
ATACTAAGTATTTGTGGCCTTTATCTTCTACGTAGTGAGGATCTCTCAGCGTATGGTTGTCGCCTGAGCT
GTAGTTGCCTTCATCGATGAACTGCTGTACATTTTGATACGTTTTTCCGTCACCGTCAAAGATTGATTTA
TAATCCTCTACACCGTTGATGTTCAAAGAGCTGTCTGATGCTGATACGTTAACTTGTGCAGTTGTCAGTG
TTTGTTTGCCGTAATGTTTACCGGAGAAATCAGTGTAGAATAAACGGATTTTTCCGTCAGATGTAAATGT
GGCTGAACCTGACCATTCTTGTGTTTGGTCTTTTAGGATAGAATCATTTGCATCGAATTTGTCGCTGTCT
TTAAAGACGCGGCCAGCGTTTTTCCAGCTGTCAATAGAAGTTTCGCCGACTTTTTGATAGAACATGTAAA
TCGATGTGTCATCCGCATTTTTAGGATCTCCGGCTAATGCAAAGACGATGTGGTAGCCGTGATAGTTTGC
GACAGTGCCGTCAGCGTTTTGTAATGGCCAGCTGTCCCAAACGTCCAGGCCTTTTGCAGAAGAGATATTT
TTAATTGTGGACGAATCGAACTCAGGAACTTGATATTTTTCATTTTTTTGCTGTTCAGGGATTTGCAGCA
TATCATGGCGTGTAATATGGGAAATGCCGTATGTTTCCTTATATGGCTTTTGGTTCGTTTCTTTCGCAAA
CGCTTGAGTTGCGCCTCCTGCCAGCAGTGCGGTAGTAAAGGTTAATACTGTTGCTTGTTTTGCAAACTTT
TTGATGTTCATCGTTCATGTCTCCTTTTTTATGTACTGTGTTAGCGGTCTGCTTCTTCCAGCCCTCCTGT
TTGAAGATGGCAAGTTAGTTACGCACAATAAAAAAAGACCTAAAATATGTAAGGGGTGACGCCAAAGTAT
ACACTTTGCCCTTTACACATTTTAGGTCTTGCCTGCTTTATCAGTAACAAACCCGCGCGATTTACTTTTC
GACCTCATTCTATTAGACTCTCGTTTGGATTGCAACTGGTCTATTTTCCTCTTTTGTTTGATAGAAAATC
ATAAAAGGATTTGCAGACTACGGGCCTAAAGAACTAAAAAATCTATCTGTTTCTTTTCATTCTCTGTATT
TTTTATAGTTTCTGTTGCATGGGCATAAAGTTGCGTCGACGCCTTGCTCAAATTGGAATCAGGTTTGTGC
CAATACCAGTAGAAACAGACGAAGAATCCATGGCGGCCGCTGTCATGGGCCC
Features (pLannotate 1.2.2; 23 found; start..end, strand, type, name):
      1..35      +  promoter       J23119(SpeI) promoter: bacterial promoter (Registry of Standard Biological Parts BBa J23119) modified to end with an SpeI site
    313..349     -  misc_feature   MCS (fragment): pBluescript multiple cloning site
    591..620     +  misc_feature   MCS (fragment): pBluescript multiple cloning site
    843..861     -  promoter       SP6 promoter: promoter for bacteriophage SP6 RNA polymerase
    903..919     -  protein_bind   lac operator: The lac repressor binds to the lac operator to inhibit transcription in E. coli. This inhibition can be relieved by adding lactose or isopropyl-β-D-thiogalactopyranoside (IPTG). lac repressor encoded by lacI
    927..957     -  promoter       lac promoter: promoter for the E. coli lac operon
    972..993     -  protein_bind   CAP binding site: CAP binding activates transcription in the presence of cAMP. E. coli catabolite activator protein
   1006..1044    -  CDS            lacI (fragment): lac repressor; lacI; The lac repressor binds to the lac operator to inhibit transcription in E. coli. This inhibition can be relieved by adding lactose or isopropyl-β-D-thiogalactopyranoside (IPTG).
   1150..1254    +  promoter       AmpR promoter: bla
   1255..2112    +  CDS            bla: BLAT_ECOLX - Experimental evidence at protein level: Swiss-Prot protein existence level 1. TEM-type are the most prevalent beta-lactamases in enterobacteria; they hydrolyze the beta-lactam bond in susceptible beta-lactam antibiotics, thus conferring resistance to penicillins and cephalosporins. TEM-3 and TEM-4 are capable of hydrolyzing cefotaxime and ceftazidime. TEM-5 is capable of hydrolyzing ceftazidime. TEM-6 is capable of hydrolyzing ceftazidime and aztreonam. TEM-8/CAZ-2, TEM- 16/CAZ-7 and TEM-24/CAZ-6 are markedly active against ceftazidime. IRT- 4 shows resistance to beta-lactamase in
   2453..2804    -  rep_origin     pRO1600 oriV: broad-host-range origin of replication from Pseudomonas aeruginosa plasmid pRO1600; requires the pRO1600 Rep protein for replication (West et al., 1994)
   2818..3638    +  CDS            pRO1600 Rep (fragment): replication protein for the broad-host-range plasmid pRO1600 from Pseudomonas aeruginosa&nbsp
   3638..3936    +  CDS            bla(M) (fragment): β-lactamase lacking the signal sequence; bla(M); allows cytosolic expression of β-lactamase
   4108..4696    +  rep_origin     ori: high-copy-number ColE1/pMB1/pBR322/pUC origin of replication
   4882..4931    -  misc_feature   bom (fragment): basis of mobility region from pBR322
   4990..5418    -  rep_origin     f1 ori (sequence partly withheld): f1 bacteriophage origin of replication; arrow indicates direction of (+) strand synthesis
   5422..5579    -  CDS            lacZα (fragment): LacZα fragment of β-galactosidase; lacZ fragment
   5582..5600    +  promoter       T7 promoter: promoter for bacteriophage T7 RNA polymerase
   5603..5629    +  misc_feature   MCS (fragment): pUC18/19 multiple cloning site
   5630..5665    +  misc_feature   bom (fragment): basis of mobility region from pBR322
   5691..7109    -  CDS            sacB: SACB_BACSU - Experimental evidence at protein level: Swiss-Prot protein existence level 1. From Bacillus subtilis (strain 168).
   7110..7482    -  promoter       sacB promoter (fragment): sacR; sacB promoter and control region
   7489..7530    +  terminator     λ tL3 terminator (fragment): transcription terminator tL3 from phage λ
