[The description below was written by a language model from this plasmid's Addgene catalogue record and pLannotate feature annotations shown in this document.]
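Description:
pGTPA is a bacterial CRISPR plasmid built on the pACRISPR backbone that supplies two components of a Cas12k-guided (CRISPR-associated transposase) insertion system: the Cas12k guide RNA and the transposon donor cassette. The guide RNA is driven by the constitutive synthetic promoter J23119, annotated at the start of the 7,570 nt sequence. The spacer sequence is not specified in the record. Neither the guide scaffold nor the transposon ends and cargo are annotated by the automated feature table. They presumably lie in the unannotated stretch downstream of the promoter, which is interspersed with multiple-cloning-site fragments, but this cannot be confirmed from the listing. No Cas12k or transposase genes are annotated, which fits the stated purpose of a guide-plus-donor plasmid whose protein components would come from elsewhere.

The plasmid is a shuttle vector. A high-copy ColE1/pUC-type origin supports propagation in E. coli. The pRO1600 oriV with its cognate Rep protein allows replication in Pseudomonas aeruginosa. TEM β-lactamase (bla) under its own promoter provides ampicillin/carbenicillin selection in both hosts. A sacB gene from Bacillus subtilis, with its native promoter region, provides sucrose counter-selection, commonly used to cure a plasmid after editing. Other annotations appear to be backbone remnants: an f1 origin, lac promoter/operator and lacZα fragments, T7 and SP6 promoters, bom fragments and a partial λ tL3 terminator. According to the associated publication title, the system is used for targeted genetic screening in bacteria through RNA-guided transposon insertion.
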