Addgene plasmid #171525: pGTPA
Purpose: Plasmid contains the Cas12k gRNA and transposon donor cassette
Depositing lab: Quanjiang Ji. Depositing organization: ShanghaiTech University. Publication: Targeted genetic screening in bacteria with a Cas12k-guided transposase. Chen W, Ren ZH, Tang N, Chai G, Zhang H, Zhang Y, Ma J, Wu Z, Shen X, Huang X, Luo GZ, Ji Q. Cell Rep. 2021 Aug 31;36(9):109635. doi: 10.1016/j.celrep.2021.109635. PubMed 34469724.
Backbone
  Vector backbone: pACRISPR
  Vector type: CRISPR
  Selectable markers: Carbenicillin; 50 ug/mL in E.coli and 150 ug/mL in Pseudomonas aeruginosa
Growth in bacteria
  Bacterial resistance: Ampicillin, 100 μg/mL
  Growth temperature: 37°C
  Growth strain: DH5alpha
  Copy number: High Copy
Gene/Insert
  Gene/Insert name: Cas12k gRNA, transposon donor cassette
  gRNA/shRNA sequence: Unpsecified
  Species: Synthetic
  Promoter: Constitutive promoter J23119
  Cloning method: Gibson Cloning
Terms and licenses: Academic/Nonprofit Terms; Industry Terms: Not Available to Industry
How to cite: pGTPA was a gift from Quanjiang Ji (Addgene plasmid # 171525 ; http://n2t.net/addgene:171525 ; RRID:Addgene_171525)
